>Addgene plasmid #16091 | pT-61 | addgene partial sequence | sequence record 22529 | T7 5'-TAATACGACTCACTATAGGG-3'
GTNGCGNACATTCCCCTCTGAATATTTTGTTTAACTTTAAGAAGGAGATATACATATGGCTAGCATGACT
GGTGGACAGCAAATGGGTCGGGATCCGAATTCCATGGCAAGTGTCATGTCAAATAATAATAATAATAATA
ATAATAATAATGCCAGTTATATGTTTACGAACCCTTTGTCCAACACAGGTGGTGGACTCATAAATGAAAT
AAAAGATGCAATAAATGAAATGGAACAATTAAAGGTTCTAGAGTTAAAGCAAATATGCAAATCTCTGGAT
TTATCCATAACGGGCAAAAAGGCTGTCTTACAAGACCGAATAAAACAATTCTTAAGAAAATCCTGTGATA
TTGGACATATAGATCCGTGGAGGCCTAAGGCTATTAAGATTCTTATCGCGAAAGTAAGGATAAACTCATC
ATTACCAAAATACTCTACCCTTTGGGAAACTTTAAAGACGGGTGCGTTCAAGCATCCTGTAGCATCGGGG
CAACTACCCGTGACAGCTCTCCAGAGTACTGCATTGCCACCTTATTCCCAACAACAGGCCTTAGCATATT
CTTTTACCTCACCGTTTTACAAACCAATAGTACAAATACCGGATGCCCGNTAAANAANTTGAAGCAATCT
GCAGGAACAGGNTGTACAAAAATGAAGTNCAACGTAAGTAAATCTAATCATGATCTTTTGAATCTAACAA
GGGTATAAACTGTATTTGTTGTCTGGCTTTCAATACCGNTTATATATGAAACTGTGGGCNTGAGCATAGA
TTNCCGTATCCTGTGACTAGTGTTATGGCNCAACTAGAGACACGGAAGGTTAAGACAATGGGCGGNNCTG
CATTACNCTNCTAGCCGCCGAAGACCTNCTCTNCNATGNANGC
