[The description below was written by a language model from this plasmid's Addgene catalogue record.]
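Description:
pT-61 is a bacterial expression plasmid built on the Novagen pET21b backbone (about 5.4 kb without insert) and carrying the Saccharomyces cerevisiae gene NFI1, also known as SIZ2 or YOR156C, which encodes a PIAS-type SUMO E3 ligase. The roughly 2.2 kb insert was cloned by restriction enzyme digestion between the EcoRI and SalI sites of the polylinker, both of which remain intact. The plasmid is propagated in E. coli under ampicillin selection; its copy number is recorded as unknown.

The open reading frame is fused to two tags supplied by the backbone: an N-terminal T7 epitope tag and a C-terminal polyhistidine tag. The His tag allows purification of the recombinant protein by immobilised metal affinity chromatography, while the T7 tag provides an epitope for immunodetection. No feature table accompanies the record, so the regulatory elements are not listed explicitly. However, pET21-series vectors generally drive expression from a T7 promoter under lac operator control, which requires a host strain supplying T7 RNA polymerase. A cloning strain such as DH5alpha serves only for plasmid maintenance.

The associated publication is a comparative analysis of the yeast PIAS-type SUMO ligases in vivo and in vitro. This fits with use of the construct to produce tagged recombinant Nfi1/Siz2 protein in bacteria for biochemical work such as in vitro SUMO conjugation assays, although the record does not describe specific applications.
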