Addgene plasmid #16091: pT-61
Depositing lab: Yoshiko Kikuchi. Depositing organization: The University of Tokyo. Publication: Comparative analysis of yeast PIAS-type SUMO ligases in vivo and in vitro. Takahashi Y, Toh-E A, Kikuchi Y. J Biochem (Tokyo). 2003 Apr . 133(4):415-22. 10.1093/jb/mvg054 PubMed 12761287.
Backbone
  Vector backbone: pET21b
  Backbone manufacturer: Novagen
  Backbone size w/o insert (bp): 5443
  Vector type: Bacterial Expression
Growth in bacteria
  Bacterial resistance: Ampicillin, 100 μg/mL
  Growth temperature: 37°C
  Growth strain: DH5alpha
  Copy number: Unknown
Gene/Insert
  Gene/Insert name: NFI1 (alt name: SUMO ligase (E3))
  Species: S. cerevisiae (budding yeast)
  Insert size (bp): 2181
  Entrez Gene: NFI1 (a.k.a. YOR156C, SIZ2)
  Tag / fusion protein: T7 (N terminal on backbone); His (C terminal on backbone)
  Cloning method: Restriction Enzyme; 5′ cloning site EcoRI (not destroyed); 3′ cloning site SalI (not destroyed)
  Sequencing primers: 5′ n/a
Terms and licenses: Academic/Nonprofit Terms; Industry Terms: Not Available to Industry
How to cite: pT-61 was a gift from Yoshiko Kikuchi (Addgene plasmid # 16091 ; http://n2t.net/addgene:16091 ; RRID:Addgene_16091)
